>Addgene plasmid #77526 | CDC42BPG gRNA (BRDN0001147621) | addgene full sequence | sequence record 187932 | Addgene Assembled Sequence
CCCGGGTGCAAAGATGGATAAAGTTTTAAACAGAGAGGAATCTTTGCAGCTAATGGACCTTCTAGGTCTT
GAAAGGAGTGGGAATTGGCTCCGGTGCCCGTCAGTGGGCAGAGCGCACATCGCCCACAGTCCCCGAGAAG
TTGGGGGGAGGGGTCGGCAATTGATCCGGTGCCTAGAGAAGGTGGCGCGGGGTAAACTGGGAAAGTGATG
TCGTGTACTGGCTCCGCCTTTTTCCCGAGGGTGGGGGAGAACCGTATATAAGTGCAGTAGTCGCCGTGAA
CGTTCTTTTTCGCAACGGGTTTGCCGCCAGAACACAGGTAAGTGCCGTGTGTGGTTCCCGCGGGCCTGGC
CTCTTTACGGGTTATGGCCCTTGCGTGCCTTGAATTACTTCCACCTGGCTGCAGTACGTGATTCTTGATC
CCGAGCTTCGGGTTGGAAGTGGGTGGGAGAGTTCGAGGCCTTGCGCTTAAGGAGCCCCTTCGCCTCGTGC
TTGAGTTGAGGCCTGGCCTGGGCGCTGGGGCCGCCGCGTGCGAATCTGGTGGCACCTTCGCGCCTGTCTC
GCTGCTTTCGATAAGTCTCTAGCCATTTAAAATTTTTGATGACCTGCTGCGACGCTTTTTTTCTGGCAAG
ATAGTCTTGTAAATGCGGGCCAAGATCTGCACACTGGTATTTCGGTTTTTGGGGCCGCGGGCGGCGACGG
GGCCCGTGCGTCCCAGCGCACATGTTCGGCGAGGCGGGGCCTGCGAGCGCGGCCACCGAGAATCGGACGG
GGGTAGTCTCAAGCTGGCCGGCCTGCTCTGGTGCCTGGCCTCGCGCCGCCGTGTATCGCCCCGCCCTGGG
CGGCAAGGCTGGCCCGGTCGGCACCAGTTGCGTGAGCGGAAAGATGGCCGCTTCCCGGCCCTGCTGCAGG
GAGCTCAAAATGGAGGACGCGGCGCTCGGGAGAGCGGGCGGGTGAGTCACCCACACAAAGGAAAAGGGCC
TTTCCGTCCTCAGCCGTCGCTTCATGTGACTCCACGGAGTACCGGGCGCCGTCCAGGCACCTCGATTAGT
TCTCGAGCTTTTGGAGTACGTCGTCTTTAGGTTGGGGGGAGGGGTTTTATGCGATGGAGTTTCCCCACAC
TGAGTGGGTGGAGACTGAAGTTAGGCCAGCTTGGCACTTGATGTAATTCTCCTTGGAATTTGCCCTTTTT
GAGTTTGGATCTTGGTTCATTCTCAAGCCTCAGACAGTGGTTCAAAGTTTTTTTCTTCCATTTCAGGTGT
CGTGACGTACGGCCACCATGACCGAGTACAAGCCCACGGTGCGCCTCGCCACCCGCGACGACGTCCCCAG
GGCCGTACGCACCCTCGCCGCCGCGTTCGCCGACTACCCCGCCACGCGCCACACCGTCGATCCGGACCGC
CACATCGAGCGGGTCACCGAGCTGCAAGAACTCTTCCTCACGCGCGTCGGGCTCGACATCGGCAAGGTGT
GGGTCGCGGACGACGGCGCCGCCGTGGCGGTCTGGACCACGCCGGAGAGCGTCGAAGCGGGGGCGGTGTT
CGCCGAGATCGGCCCGCGCATGGCCGAGTTGAGCGGTTCCCGGCTGGCCGCGCAGCAACAGATGGAAGGC
CTCCTGGCGCCGCACCGGCCCAAGGAGCCCGCGTGGTTCCTGGCCACCGTCGGAGTCTCGCCCGACCACC
AGGGCAAGGGTCTGGGCAGCGCCGTCGTGCTCCCCGGAGTGGAGGCGGCCGAGCGCGCCGGGGTGCCCGC
CTTCCTGGAGACCTCCGCGCCCCGCAACCTCCCCTTCTACGAGCGGCTCGGCTTCACCGTCACCGCCGAC
GTCGAGGTGCCCGAAGGACCGCGCACCTGGTGCATGACCCGCAAGCCCGGTGCCTGAACGCGTTAAGTCG
ACAATCAACCTCTGGATTACAAAATTTGTGAAAGATTGACTGGTATTCTTAACTATGTTGCTCCTTTTAC
GCTATGTGGATACGCTGCTTTAATGCCTTTGTATCATGCTATTGCTTCCCGTATGGCTTTCATTTTCTCC
TCCTTGTATAAATCCTGGTTGCTGTCTCTTTATGAGGAGTTGTGGCCCGTTGTCAGGCAACGTGGCGTGG
TGTGCACTGTGTTTGCTGACGCAACCCCCACTGGTTGGGGCATTGCCACCACCTGTCAGCTCCTTTCCGG
GACTTTCGCTTTCCCCCTCCCTATTGCCACGGCGGAACTCATCGCCGCCTGCCTTGCCCGCTGCTGGACA
GGGGCTCGGCTGTTGGGCACTGACAATTCCGTGGTGTTGTCGGGGAAATCATCGTCCTTTCCTTGGCTGC
TCGCCTGTGTTGCCACCTGGATTCTGCGCGGGACGTCCTTCTGCTACGTCCCTTCGGCCCTCAATCCAGC
GGACCTTCCTTCCCGCGGCCTGCTGCCGGCTCTGCGGCCTCTTCCGCGTCTTCGCCTTCGCCCTCAGACG
AGTCGGATCTCCCTTTGGGCCGCCTCCCCGCGTCGACTTTAAGACCAATGACTTACAAGGCAGCTGTAGA
TCTTAGCCACTTTTTAAAAGAAAAGGGGGGACTGGAAGGGCTAATTCACTCCCAACGAAGACAAGATCTG
CTTTTTGCTTGTACTGGGTCTCTCTGGTTAGACCAGATCTGAGCCTGGGAGCTCTCTGGCTAACTAGGGA
ACCCACTGCTTAAGCCTCAATAAAGCTTGCCTTGAGTGCTTCAAGTAGTGTGTGCCCGTCTGTTGTGTGA
CTCTGGTAACTAGAGATCCCTCAGACCCTTTTAGTCAGTGTGGAAAATCTCTAGCAGTACGTATAGTAGT
TCATGTCATCTTATTATTCAGTATTTATAACTTGCAAAGAAATGAATATCAGAGAGTGAGAGGAACTTGT
TTATTGCAGCTTATAATGGTTACAAATAAAGCAATAGCATCACAAATTTCACAAATAAAGCATTTTTTTC
ACTGCATTCTAGTTGTGGTTTGTCCAAACTCATCAATGTATCTTATCATGTCTGGCTCTAGCTATCCCGC
CCCTAACTCCGCCCATCCCGCCCCTAACTCCGCCCAGTTCCGCCCATTCTCCGCCCCATGGCTGACTAAT
TTTTTTTATTTATGCAGAGGCCGAGGCCGCCTCGGCCTCTGAGCTATTCCAGAAGTAGTGAGGAGGCTTT
TTTGGAGGCCTAGGGACGTACCCAATTCGCCCTATAGTGAGTCGTATTACGCGCGCTCACTGGCCGTCGT
TTTACAACGTCGTGACTGGGAAAACCCTGGCGTTACCCAACTTAATCGCCTTGCAGCACATCCCCCTTTC
GCCAGCTGGCGTAATAGCGAAGAGGCCCGCACCGATCGCCCTTCCCAACAGTTGCGCAGCCTGAATGGCG
AATGGG
[124 nt withheld, positions 3367-3490]
C
[91 nt withheld, positions 3492-3582]
A
[49 nt withheld, positions 3584-3632]
CCTTTGACGTTGGAGTCCACGTTCTTT
[37 nt withheld, positions 3660-3696]
ACCCTATCTCGGTCTATTCTTTTGATTTATAAGGGATTTTGCCGATTTCGGCCTATTGGTTAAAAAATGA
GCTGATTTAACAAAAATTTAACGCGAATTTTAACAAAATATTAACGCTTACAATTTAGGTGGCACTTTTC
GGGGAAATGTGCGCGGAACCCCTATTTGTTTATTTTTCTAAATACATTCAAATATGTATCCGCTCATGAG
ACAATAACCCTGATAAATGCTTCAATAATATTGAAAAAGGAAGAGTATGAGTATTCAACATTTCCGTGTC
GCCCTTATTCCCTTTTTTGCGGCATTTTGCCTTCCTGTTTTTGCTCACCCAGAAACGCTGGTGAAAGTAA
AAGATGCTGAAGATCAGTTGGGTGCACGAGTGGGTTACATCGAACTGGATCTCAACAGCGGTAAGATCCT
TGAGAGTTTTCGCCCCGAAGAACGTTTTCCAATGATGAGCACTTTTAAAGTTCTGCTATGTGGCGCGGTA
TTATCCCGTATTGACGCCGGGCAAGAGCAACTCGGTCGCCGCATACACTATTCTCAGAATGACTTGGTTG
AGTACTCACCAGTCACAGAAAAGCATCTTACGGATGGCATGACAGTAAGAGAATTATGCAGTGCTGCCAT
AACCATGAGTGATAACACTGCGGCCAACTTACTTCTGACAACGATCGGAGGACCGAAGGAGCTAACCGCT
TTTTTGCACAACATGGGGGATCATGTAACTCGCCTTGATCGTTGGGAACCGGAGCTGAATGAAGCCATAC
CAAACGACGAGCGTGACACCACGATGCCTGTAGCAATGGCAACAACGTTGCGCAAACTATTAACTGGCGA
ACTACTTACTCTAGCTTCCCGGCAACAATTAATAGACTGGATGGAGGCGGATAAAGTTGCAGGACCACTT
CTGCGCTCGGCCCTTCCGGCTGGCTGGTTTATTGCTGATAAATCTGGAGCCGGTGAGCGTGGGTCTCGCG
GTATCATTGCAGCACTGGGGCCAGATGGTAAGCCCTCCCGTATCGTAGTTATCTACACGACGGGGAGTCA
GGCAACTATGGATGAACGAAATAGACAGATCGCTGAGATAGGTGCCTCACTGATTAAGCATTGGTAACTG
TCAGACCAAGTTTACTCATATATACTTTAGATTGATTTAAAACTTCATTTTTAATTTAAAAGGATCTAGG
TGAAGATCCTTTTTGATAATCTCATGACCAAAATCCCTTAACGTGAGTTTTCGTTCCACTGAGCGTCAGA
CCCCGTAGAAAAGATCAAAGGATCTTCTTGAGATCCTTTTTTTCTGCGCGTAATCTGCTGCTTGCAAACA
AAAAAACCACCGCTACCAGCGGTGGTTTGTTTGCCGGATCAAGAGCTACCAACTCTTTTTCCGAAGGTAA
CTGGCTTCAGCAGAGCGCAGATACCAAATACTGTTCTTCTAGTGTAGCCGTAGTTAGGCCACCACTTCAA
GAACTCTGTAGCACCGCCTACATACCTCGCTCTGCTAATCCTGTTACCAGTGGCTGCTGCCAGTGGCGAT
AAGTCGTGTCTTACCGGGTTGGACTCAAGACGATAGTTACCGGATAAGGCGCAGCGGTCGGGCTGAACGG
GGGGTTCGTGCACACAGCCCAGCTTGGAGCGAACGACCTACACCGAACTGAGATACCTACAGCGTGAGCT
ATGAGAAAGCGCCACGCTTCCCGAAGGGAGAAAGGCGGACAGGTATCCGGTAAGCGGCAGGGTCGGAACA
GGAGAGCGCACGAGGGAGCTTCCAGGGGGAAACGCCTGGTATCTTTATAGTCCTGTCGGGTTTCGCCACC
TCTGACTTGAGCGTCGATTTTTGTGATGCTCGTCAGGGGGGCGGAGCCTATGGAAAAACGCCAGCAACGC
GGCCTTTTTACGGTTCCTGGCCTTTTGCTGGCCTTTTGCTCACATGTTCTTTCCTGCGTTATCCCCTGAT
TCTGTGGATAACCGTATTACCGCCTTTGAGTGAGCTGATACCGCTCGCCGCAGCCGAACGACCGAGCGCA
GCGAGTCAGTGAGCGAGGAAGCGGAAGAGCGCCCAATACGCAAACCGCCTCTCCCCGCGCGTTGGCCGAT
TCATTAATGCAGCTGGCACGACAGGTTTCCCGACTGGAAAGCGGGCAGTGAGCGCAACGCAATTAATGTG
AGTTAGCTCACTCATTAGGCACCCCAGGCTTTACACTTTATGCTTCCGGCTCGTATGTTGTGTGGAATTG
TGAGCGGATAACAATTTCACACAGGAAACAGCTATGACCATGATTACGCCAAGCGCGCAATTAACCCTCA
CTAAAGGGAACAAAAGCTGGAGCTGCAAGCTTAATGTAGTCTTATGCAATACTCTTGTAGTCTTGCAACA
TGGTAACGATGAGTTAGCAACATGCCTTACAAGGAGAGAAAAAGCACCGTGCATGCCGATTGGTGGAAGT
AAGGTGGTACGATCGTGCCTTATTAGGAAGGCAACAGACGGGTCTGACATGGATTGGACGAACCACTGAA
TTGCCGCATTGCAGAGATATTGTATTTAAGTGCCTAGCTCGATACATAAACGGGTCTCTCTGGTTAGACC
AGATCTGAGCCTGGGAGCTCTCTGGCTAACTAGGGAACCCACTGCTTAAGCCTCAATAAAGCTTGCCTTG
AGTGCTTCAAGTAGTGTGTGCCCGTCTGTTGTGTGACTCTGGTAACTAGAGATCCCTCAGACCCTTTTAG
TCAGTGTGGAAAATCTCTAGCAGTGGCGCCCGAACAGGGACTTGAAAGCGAAAGGGAAACCAGAGGAGCT
CTCTCGACGCAGGACTCGGCTTGCTGAAGCGCGCACGGCAAGAGGCGAGGGGCGGCGACTGGTGAGTACG
CCAAAAATTTTGACTAGCGGAGGCTAGAAGGAGAGAGATGGGTGCGAGAGCGTCAGTATTAAGCGGGGGA
GAATTAGATCGCGATGGGAAAAAATTCGGTTAAGGCCAGGGGGAAAGAAAAAATATAAATTAAAACATAT
AGTATGGGCAAGCAGGGAGCTAGAACGATTCGCAGTTAATCCTGGCCTGTTAGAAACATCAGAAGGCTGT
AGACAAATACTGGGACAGCTACAACCATCCCTTCAGACAGGATCAGAAGAACTTAGATCATTATATAATA
CAGTAGCAACCCTCTATTGTGTGCATCAAAGGATAGAGATAAAAGACACCAAGGAAGCTTTAGACAAGAT
AGAGGAAGAGCAAAACAAAAGTAAGACCACCGCACAGCAAGCGGCCGCTGATCTTCAGACCTGGAGGAGG
AGATATGAGGGACAATTGGAGAAGTGAATTATATAAATATAAAGTAGTAAAAATTGAACCATTAGGAGTA
GCACCCACCAAGGCAAAGAGAAGAGTGGTGCAGAGAGAAAAAAGAGCAGTGGGAATAGGAGCTTTGTTCC
TTGGGTTCTTGGGAGCAGCAGGAAGCACTATGGGCGCAGCGTCAATGACGCTGACGGTACAGGCCAGACA
ATTATTGTCTGGTATAGTGCAGCAGCAGAACAATTTGCTGAGGGCTATTGAGGCGCAACAGCATCTGTTG
CAACTCACAGTCTGGGGCATCAAGCAGCTCCAGGCAAGAATCCTGGCTGTGGAAAGATACCTAAAGGATC
AACAGCTCCTGGGGATTTGGGGTTGCTCTGGAAAACTCATTTGCACCACTGCTGTGCCTTGGAATGCTAG
TTGGAGTAATAAATCTCTGGAACAGATTTGGAATCACACGACCTGGATGGAGTGGGACAGAGAAATTAAC
AATTACACAAGCTTAATACACTCCTTAATTGAAGAATCGCAAAACCAGCAAGAAAAGAATGAACAAGAAT
TATTGGAATTAGATAAATGGGCAAGTTTGTGGAATTGGTTTAACATAACAAATTGGCTGTGGTATATAAA
ATTATTCATAATGATAGTAGGAGGCTTGGTAGGTTTAAGAATAGTTTTTGCTGTACTTTCTATAGTGAAT
AGAGTTAGGCAGGGATATTCACCATTATCGTTTCAGACCCACCTCCCAACCCCGAGGGGACCCAGAGAGG
GCCTATTTCCCATGATTCCTTCATATTTGCATATACGATACAAGGCTGTTAGAGAGATAATTAGAATTAA
TTTGACTGTAAACACAAAGATATTAGTACAAAATACGTGACGTAGAAAGTAATAATTTCTTGGGTAGTTT
GCAGTTTTAAAATTATGTTTTAAAATGGACTATCATATGCTTACCGTAACTTGAAAGTATTTCGATTTCT
TGGCTTTATATATCTTGTGGAAAGGACGAAACACCGAGTGCAGAGTGGTCACCCAAGTTTTAGAGCTAGA
AATAGCAAGTTAAAATAAGGCTAGTCCGTTATCAACTTGAAAAAGTGGCACCGAGTCGGTGCTTTTTTAA
GCTTGGCGTAACTAGATCTTGAGACAAATGGCAGTATTCATCCACAATTTTAAAAGAAAAGGGGGGATTG
GGGGGTACAGTGCAGGGGAAAGAATAGTAGACATAATAGCAACAGACATACAAACTAAAGAATTACAAAA
ACAAATTACAAAAATTCAAAATTTTCGGGTTTATTACAGGGACAGCAGAGATCCACTTTGGCGCCGGCTC
GAGGGGG
Features (pLannotate 1.2.2; 29 found; start..end, strand, type, name):
     14..80      +  CDS            small t antigen (fragment): SV40 (simian virus 40) small t antigen
    106..317     +  promoter       EF-1α core promoter: core promoter for human elongation factor EF-1α
    318..1256    +  intron         EF-1α intron A: intron upstream of the start codon of human EF-1α
   1278..1877    +  CDS            PuroR (fragment): puromycin N-acetyltransferase; pac from Streptomyces; confers resistance to puromycin
   1893..2481    +  misc_feature   WPRE: woodchuck hepatitis virus posttranscriptional regulatory element
   2532..2551    +  misc_feature   cPPT/CTS (fragment): central polypurine tract and central termination sequence of HIV-1
   2553..2786    +  LTR            3' LTR (ΔU3): self-inactivating 3' long terminal repeat (LTR) from HIV-1
   2864..2985    +  polyA_signal   SV40 poly(A) signal: SV40 polyadenylation signal
   3025..3160    +  rep_origin     SV40 ori: SV40 origin of replication
   3181..3199    -  promoter       T7 promoter: promoter for bacteriophage T7 RNA polymerase
   3207..3362    +  CDS            lacZα (fragment): LacZα fragment of β-galactosidase; lacZ fragment
   3367..3795    +  rep_origin     f1 ori (sequence partly withheld): f1 bacteriophage origin of replication; arrow indicates direction of (+) strand synthesis
   3848..3952    +  promoter       AmpR promoter: bla
   3953..4813    +  CDS            AmpR: β-lactamase; bla; confers resistance to ampicillin, carbenicillin, and related antibiotics
   4984..5572    +  rep_origin     ori: high-copy-number ColE1/pMB1/pBR322/pUC origin of replication
   5755..5847    +  CDS            lacI (fragment): lac repressor; lacI; The lac repressor binds to the lac operator to inhibit transcription in E. coli. This inhibition can be relieved by adding lactose or isopropyl-β-D-thiogalactopyranoside (IPTG).
   5860..5881    +  protein_bind   CAP binding site: CAP binding activates transcription in the presence of cAMP. E. coli catabolite activator protein
   5896..5926    +  promoter       lac promoter: promoter for the E. coli lac operon
   5934..5950    +  protein_bind   lac operator: The lac repressor binds to the lac operator to inhibit transcription in E. coli. This inhibition can be relieved by adding lactose or isopropyl-β-D-thiogalactopyranoside (IPTG). lac repressor encoded by lacI
   5995..6013    +  promoter       T3 promoter: promoter for bacteriophage T3 RNA polymerase
   6041..6267    +  promoter       RSV promoter: Rous sarcoma virus enhancer/promoter
   6268..6448    +  LTR            5' LTR (truncated): truncated 5' long terminal repeat (LTR) from HIV-1
   6495..6620    +  misc_feature   HIV-1 Ψ: packaging signal of human immunodeficiency virus type 1
   6604..6967    +  CDS            HIV-1 gag (fragment): gag protein from human immunodeficiency virus 1; gag
   7113..7346    +  misc_feature   RRE: The Rev response element (RRE) of HIV-1 allows for Rev-dependent mRNA export from the nucleus to the cytoplasm.
   7723..7749    +  CDS            Rev (fragment): human immunodeficiency virus 1 (HIV-1) Rev protein; rev; enhances nuclear export of unspliced and incompletely spliced viral mRNAs
   7753..7993    +  promoter       U6 promoter: RNA polymerase III promoter for human U6 snRNA
   8023..8098    +  misc_RNA       gRNA scaffold: guide RNA scaffold for the Streptococcus pyogenes CRISPR/Cas9 system
   8154..8271    +  misc_feature   cPPT/CTS: central polypurine tract and central termination sequence of HIV-1
