[The description below was written by a language model from this plasmid's Addgene catalogue record and pLannotate feature annotations shown in this document.]
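Description:
CDC42BPG gRNA (BRDN0001147621) is a third-generation lentiviral CRISPR guide plasmid built on the lentiGuide-Puro backbone and designed to target the human kinase gene CDC42BPG (also known as MRCKgamma or DMPK2), using the NM_017525.2 transcript as the design reference. It is propagated in E. coli as a high-copy plasmid through a ColE1/pUC-type origin with ampicillin selection from the β-lactamase gene. The backbone also carries an f1 origin, an SV40 origin and poly(A) signal, and leftover lac, T7 and T3 cloning-vector elements.

The lentiviral transfer cassette starts with an RSV promoter fused to a truncated HIV-1 5' LTR, which makes genomic RNA production Tat-independent. This is followed by the Ψ packaging signal with a partial gag sequence, and the RRE for Rev-dependent nuclear export. Downstream, a human U6 RNA polymerase III promoter drives the 20-nt CDC42BPG spacer fused to the Streptococcus pyogenes Cas9 guide RNA scaffold, and a cPPT/CTS element follows to aid nuclear import of the provirus. A second expression unit uses the EF-1α core promoter with its intron A to express puromycin N-acetyltransferase, allowing selection of transduced mammalian cells. WPRE enhances transcript expression, and the self-inactivating ΔU3 3' LTR closes the cassette.

The plasmid does not encode Cas9, so it must be used with a separate Cas9 vector such as lentiCas9-Blast or in cells that already express Cas9. It is an individual clone associated with a human kinome gRNA library and serves for knockout of CDC42BPG in human cells. The record lists the cloning method as unknown.
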