Addgene plasmid #77526: CDC42BPG gRNA (BRDN0001147621)
Purpose: 3rd generation lentiviral gRNA plasmid targeting human CDC42BPG
Depositing lab: John Doench & David Root. Depositing organization: Broad Institute. Publication: Optimized sgRNA design to maximize activity and minimize off-target effects of CRISPR-Cas9. Doench JG, Fusi N, Sullender M, Hegde M, Vaimberg EW, Donovan KF, Smith I, Tothova Z, Wilen C, Orchard R, Virgin HW, Listgarten J, Root DE. Nat Biotechnol. 2016 Jan 18. doi: 10.1038/nbt.3437. PubMed 26780180.
Backbone
  Vector backbone: lentiGuide-Puro
  Backbone manufacturer: Zhang Lab (Addgene plasmid # 52963)
  Vector type: Mammalian Expression, Lentiviral, CRISPR
  Selectable markers: Puromycin
Growth in bacteria
  Bacterial resistance: Ampicillin, 100 μg/mL
  Growth temperature: 37°C
  Growth strain: DH5alpha
  Copy number: High Copy
Gene/Insert
  Gene/Insert name: CDC42BPG (alt names: CDC42BPG; NM_017525.2)
  gRNA/shRNA sequence: AGTGCAGAGTGGTCACCCAA
  Species: H. sapiens (human)
  Entrez Gene: CDC42BPG (a.k.a. DMPK2, HSMDPKIN, KAPPA-200, MRCKgamma)
  Promoter: hU6
  Cloning method: Unknown
  Sequencing primers: 5′ U6-F; 3′ pS2-R
Terms and licenses: Academic/Nonprofit Terms; Industry Terms: Not Available to Industry
Depositor comments: The gRNA was designed to target the following Genbank reference sequence(s): NM_017525.2. Note that this plasmid does NOT contain Cas9. It should be used in conjunction with lentiCas9-Blast (Addgene #52962) or otherwise with cell lines already expressing Cas9. Browse the full kinome gRNA library at http://www.addgene.org/pooled-library/broadgpp-human-kinome/ or visit http://www.broadinstitute.org/rnai/public/ for detailed protocols and information.
How to cite: CDC42BPG gRNA (BRDN0001147621) was a gift from John Doench & David Root (Addgene plasmid # 77526 ; http://n2t.net/addgene:77526 ; RRID:Addgene_77526)
