>Addgene plasmid #77526 | CDC42BPG gRNA (BRDN0001147621) | depositor partial sequence | sequence record 144986 | Target Sequence
AGTGCAGAGTGGTCACCCAA
