>Addgene plasmid #77526 | CDC42BPG gRNA (BRDN0001147621) | addgene partial sequence | sequence record 187931 | hU6-F
ACGTAGAAAGTAATAATTTCTTGGGTAGTTTGCAGTTTTAAAATTATGTTTTAAAATGGACTATCATATG
CTTACCGTAACTTGAAAGTATTTCGATTTCTTGGCTTTATATATCTTGTGGAAAGGACGAAACACCGAGT
GCAGAGTGGTCACCCAAGTTTTAGAGCTAGAAATAGCAAGTTAAAATAAGGCTAGTCCGTTATCAACTTG
AAAAAGTGGCACCGAGTCGGTGCTTTTTTAAGCTTGGCGTAACTAGATCTTGAGACAAATGGCAGTATTC
ATCCACAATTTTAAAAGAAAAGGGGGGATTGGGGGGTACAGTGCAGGGGAAAGAATAGTAGACATAATAG
CAACAGACATACAAACTAAAGAATTACAAAAACAAATTACAAAAATTCAAAATTTTCGGGTTTATTACAG
GGACAGCAGAGATCCACTTTGGCGCCGGCTCGAGGGGGCCCGGGTGCAAAGATGGATAAAGTTTTAAACA
GAGAGGAATCTTTGCAGCTAATGGACCTTCTAGGTCTTGAAAGGAGTGGGAATTGGCTCCGGTGCCCGTC
AGTGGGCAGA
